Addgene plasmid #16737: XE117 CAMKII-CS2+
Depositing lab: Randall Moon. Depositing organization: University of Washington. Publication: Ca(2+)/calmodulin-dependent protein kinase II is stimulated by Wnt and Frizzled homologs and promotes ventral cell fates in Xenopus. Kühl M, Sheldahl LC, Malbon CC, Moon RT. J Biol Chem. 2000 Apr 28. 275(17):12701-11. 10.1074/jbc.275.17.12701 PubMed 10777564.
Backbone
  Vector backbone: pCS2+
  Backbone size w/o insert (bp): 4095
  Vector type: Xenopus Expression
Growth in bacteria
  Bacterial resistance: Ampicillin, 100 μg/mL
  Growth temperature: 37°C
  Growth strain: DH5alpha
  Copy number: High Copy
Gene/Insert
  Gene/Insert name: CAMKII (alt names: CAMK; CaM kinase)
  Species: R. norvegicus (rat)
  Entrez Gene: Camk2a (a.k.a. PK2CDD, PKCCD)
  Cloning method: Restriction Enzyme; 5′ cloning site EcoR1 (not destroyed); 3′ cloning site EcoR1 (not destroyed)
  Sequencing primers: 5′ Sp6
Terms and licenses: Academic/Nonprofit Terms; Industry Terms: Not Available to Industry
Depositor comments: Description: Wild type CAMKII provided by H. Schulman (Vanderbilt) subcloned into the EcoRI site of CS2+. Linearize with Not 1 and transcribe with SP6. Ref: M. Kuehl et al., JBC 275:12701-12711, 2000.
How to cite: XE117 CAMKII-CS2+ was a gift from Randall Moon (Addgene plasmid # 16737 ; http://n2t.net/addgene:16737 ; RRID:Addgene_16737)
