[The description below was written by a language model from this plasmid's Addgene catalogue record.]
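Description:
XE117 CAMKII-CS2+ is a Xenopus expression plasmid built on the pCS2+ backbone (4095 bp without insert), carrying wild-type rat Ca2+/calmodulin-dependent protein kinase II (Entrez gene Camk2a). The cDNA was subcloned into the single EcoRI site of the CS2+ polylinker, so the same site flanks the insert on both sides and remains intact; because this is a non-directional cloning, orientation is defined by the construct's stated use with the SP6 promoter. The plasmid is maintained in E. coli as a high-copy vector under ampicillin selection. No feature table accompanies the record, so the insert size, any epitope tags and the exact positions of the regulatory elements are not stated; none of the fields indicates a tag or mutation, and the depositor describes the kinase as wild type.

The main intended use is the production of synthetic mRNA: the depositor notes that the plasmid is linearised with NotI downstream of the insert and transcribed from the SP6 promoter upstream of it, which is also the site used for 5′ sequencing. Such run-off transcripts are typically injected into Xenopus embryos to overexpress the encoded protein. pCS2+ vectors in general also carry a strong CMV-derived promoter and an SV40 polyadenylation signal that allow direct expression from the DNA in vertebrate cells, although these elements are not itemised in this record. The associated study examined CaMKII activation by Wnt and Frizzled homologues and its role in promoting ventral cell fates in Xenopus, so the construct serves as the wild-type kinase reagent for gain-of-function experiments on non-canonical Wnt/Ca2+ signalling and embryonic axis patterning.
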