>Addgene plasmid #16737 | XE117 CAMKII-CS2+ | addgene partial sequence | sequence record 23470 | 16737 with SP6
CTTTTCAGGATCCCATCGATTCGAATTCCGGAGTCCCGAGCCTAAAGCCTCGCCTGCCTGCCCAGTGCCA
GGATGGCTACCATCACCTGCACCCGATTCACGGAAGAGTACCAGCTCTTCGAGGAACTGGGAAAGGGAGC
CTTCTCCGTGGTGCGCAGGTGTGTGAAGGTGCTGGCTGGCCAGGAGTATGCTGCCAAGATTATCAACACC
AAGAAGCTCTCAGCCAGAGATCACCAGAAGTTGGAACGCGAGGCCCGCATCTGCCGCTTGTTGAAGCACC
CCAATATCGTCCGACTCCATGACAGCATCTCCGAGGAGGGGCACCACTACCTTATCTTCGATCTGGTCAC
TGGTGGGGAGCTGTTCGAAGACATTGTGGCCCGGGAGTATTACAGTGAGGCTGATGCCAGCCACTGTATC
CAGCAGATCCTGGAGGCTGTGCTACACTGTCACCAGATGGGGGTGGTGCATCGCGACCTGAAGCCTGAGA
ATCTGTTGCTGGCTTCGAAGCTCAAGGGTGCTGCGGTGAAGCTGGCAGACTTTGGCCTGGCCATAGAGGT
TGAGGGAGAGCAGCAGGCATGGTTTGGGTTCGCAGGGACACCTGGATACCTCTCCCCAGAAGTGCTGCGG
AAGGACCCATACGGGAAGCCTGTGGACCTGTGGGCCTGTGGCGTCATCCTGTATATCTTGCTGGTTGGGT
ATCCCCCATTCTGGGATGAGGACNAGCACCGCCTGTACNAGCAGATCAAAGCTGGTGCCTACGATTTCCA
TCACNAGAATGGGACACNGTCNCCCNGAAGCCAGGATCTGATCATANATGCTGAAC
